>Addgene plasmid #98548 | BB3aN_14* | addgene full sequence | sequence record 192051 | Addgene NGS Result
CGCTGTGAGCAAAAGGCCAGCAAAAGGCCAGGAACCGTAAAAAGGCCGCGTTGCTGGCGTTTTTCCATAG
GCTCCGCCCCCCTGACGAGCATCACAAAAATCGACGCTCAAGTCAGAGGTGGCGAAACCCGACAGGACTA
TAAAGATACCAGGCGTTTCCCCCTGGAAGCTCCCTCGTGCGCTCTCCTGTTCCGACCCTGCCGCTTACCG
GATACCTGTCCGCCTTTCTCCCTTCGGGAAGCGTGGCGCTTTCTCATAGCTCACGCTGTAGGTATCTCAG
TTCGGTGTAGGTCGTTCGCTCCAAGCTGGGCTGTGTGCACGAACCCCCCGTTCAGCCCGACCGCTGCGCC
TTATCCGGTAACTATCGTCTTGAGTCCAACCCGGTAAGACACGACTTATCGCCACTGGCAGCAGCCACTG
GTAACAGGATTAGCAGAGCGAGGTATGTAGGCGGTGCTACAGAGTTCTTGAAGTGGTGGCCTAACTACGG
CTACACTAGAAGAACAGTATTTGGTATCTGCGCTCTGCTGAAGCCAGTTACCTTCGGAAAAAGAGTTGGT
AGCTCTTGATCCGGCAAACAAACCACCGCTGGTAGCGGTGGTTTTTTTGTTTGCAAGCAGCAGATTACGC
GCAGAAAAAAAGGATCTCAAGAAGATCCTTTGATCTTTTCTACGGGGTGGAGCGCAAAAAACCCCGCCCC
TGACAGGGCGGGGTTTTTTCGCGATCGGAGGCGTCTTCGGATCCCTCGAGGAAGACGCCGCTCCGGCATG
GACATGGAGGCCCAGAATACCCTCCTTGACAGTCTTGACGTGCGCAGCTCAGGGGCATGATGTGACTGTC
GCCCGTACATTTAGCCCATACATCCCCATGTATAATCATTTGCATCCATACATTTTGATGGCCGCACGGC
GCGAAGCAAAAATTACGGCTCCTCGCTGCAGACCTGCGAGCAGGGAAACGCTCCCCTCACAGACGCGTTG
AATTGTCCCCACGCCGCGCCCCTGTAGAGAAATATAAAAGGTTAGGATTTGCCACTGAGGTTCTTCTTTC
ATATACTTCCTTTTAAAATCTTGCTAGGATACAGTTCTCACATCACATCCGAACATAAACAACCATGGGT
ACCACTCTTGACGACACGGCTTACCGGTACCGCACCAGTGTCCCGGGGGACGCCGAGGCCATCGAGGCAC
TGGATGGGTCCTTCACCACCGACACCGTTTTTCGCGTCACCGCCACCGGGGACGGCTTCACCCTGCGGGA
GGTGCCGGTGGACCCGCCCCTGACCAAGGTGTTCCCCGACGACGAATCGGACGACGAATCGGACGACGGG
GAGGACGGCGACCCGGACTCCCGGACGTTCGTCGCGTACGGGGACGACGGCGACCTGGCGGGCTTCGTGG
TCGTCTCGTACTCCGGCTGGAACCGCCGGCTGACCGTCGAGGACATCGAGGTCGCCCCGGAGCACCGGGG
GCACGGGGTCGGGCGCGCGTTGATGGGGCTCGCGACGGAGTTCGCCCGCGAGCGGGGCGCCGGGCACCTC
TGGCTGGAGGTCACCAACGTCAACGCACCGGCGATCCACGCGTACCGGCGGATGGGGTTCACCCTCTGCG
GCCTGGACACCGCCCTGTACGACGGCACCGCCTCGGACGGCGAGCAGGCGCTCTACATGAGCATGCCCTG
CCCCTAATCAGTACTGACAATAAAAAGATTCTTGTTTTCAAGAACTTGTCATTTGTATAGTTTTTTTATA
TTGTAGTTGTTCTATTTTAATCAAATGTTAGCGTGATTTATATTTTTTTTCGCCTCGACATCATCTGCCC
AGATGCGAAGTTAAGTGCGCAGAAAGTAATATCATGCGTCAATCGTATGTGAATGCTGGTCGCTATACTG
GCTTCAGCAACGTTGTCACTGAAGTTGGCATCAGTATCTACAAACCCTACATACCTCTTGAAGGTCCAGA
AGGTAAGCATTTGCCCGCTCCATTCCTACCCGACATATCCACTCTACATTTTATAGTTCAAGGCACCGAA
AAAGTTCGAAACAAGAAGTTTGTTCCTGATAACAAGGATTTCTTTATTGGTGGGACTTCATTTACTGTCT
CCAAGAAGGACATTTCTGCTGTCATAACCGAGATAGTCTCACAGTTCGAGTCTACTGATGACCAAAAGTC
AGAGAAATTTACCATGAAATCTCCTCCTCCGGTTGCTTTAGTTGGGCATAATCTGATAGGAGGCCTCAAG
ACACTGAAGAATGCGGGTATCACCATTCCCATACTTCCAATCATAGGATCCGGCGCGCCGATACTCGAGA
ATTATGGCTTAATCAAGTGAATACATCAAAGTCAAACTTAAAATACATTCTTCGCAGGCTTGGCTTGCCA
CATAGTTTTCTTCACAATGCTGCAAATGACGCTTATTATACCCTTTTGGCATCGTTGAAGCTTGCACAAA
CGAACGTCCCACTTAATCTTCTGTACTCTGAAGAGGAGTGGGAAATACCAAGAAAAACATCAAACTCGAA
TGATTTTCCCGAACCCCTACCACAAGATATTCATCAGCTGCGAGATAGGCTGATCAGGAGCAAGCTCGTA
CGAGAAGAAACAAAATGACAAAAAAAATCCTATACTATATAGGTTACAAATAAAAAAGTATCAAAAATGA
AGCCTGCATCTCTCAGGCAAATGGCATTCTGACATCCTCT
Features (pLannotate 1.2.2; 6 found; start..end, strand, type, name):
     62..650     -  rep_origin     ori: high-copy-number ColE1/pMB1/pBR322/pUC origin of replication
    771..1114    +  promoter       TEF promoter: Ashbya gossypii TEF promoter
   1121..1685    +  CDS            NrsR (fragment): nourseothricin acetyltransferase; Streptomyces noursei nat1; confers resistance to nourseothricin
   1693..1890    +  terminator     TEF terminator: Ashbya gossypii TEF terminator
   1896..2286    -  misc_feature   AOX1 3' fragment (fragment): region downstream of Pichia pastoris AOX1 gene
   2460..2700    -  terminator     AOX1 terminator: Pichia pastoris AOX1; transcription terminator for AOX1
