[The description below was written by a language model from this plasmid's Addgene catalogue record and pLannotate feature annotations shown in this document.]
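Description:
BB3aN_14* is an empty recipient backbone from the GoldenPiCS system, a Golden Gate-derived modular cloning toolkit for synthetic biology in the yeast Pichia pastoris. It belongs to the BB3 level of that system and is intended to receive a single expression unit so that one gene can be overexpressed in P. pastoris. The plasmid is small, about 2.7 kb, and carries no insert. It is propagated in E. coli through a high-copy ColE1/pUC-type origin of replication.

Selection relies on one marker cassette: the Ashbya gossypii TEF promoter and TEF terminator flank a nourseothricin acetyltransferase gene (Streptomyces noursei nat1, annotated as a near-complete fragment). The record lists nourseothricin as the bacterial selection, and a cassette of this type is also commonly used for selection in yeast, which is consistent with the absence of any separate bacterial antibiotic marker in the feature table. No yeast replication origin is annotated. Instead, the plasmid contains sequences from the P. pastoris AOX1 locus, namely a fragment of the region downstream of AOX1 and the AOX1 transcription terminator. These plausibly serve as homology for chromosomal integration, although the record does not explicitly state the integration locus.

The feature table shows no promoter or coding sequence for a gene of interest, as expected for an empty backbone; these parts would be supplied by the module cloned in. The Golden Gate cloning sites and fusion overhangs that define where the expression unit is inserted are not annotated, and the meaning of the "14*" designation is not explained in the record.
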