Addgene plasmid #98548: BB3aN_14*
Purpose: (Empty Backbone) empty BB3 for insertion and overexpression of 1 gene in P. pastoris
Depositing lab: Brigitte Gasser & Diethard Mattanovich & Michael Sauer. Depositing organization: Universitaet fur Bodenkultur Wien (BOKU-WIEN). Publication: GoldenPiCS: a Golden Gate-derived modular cloning system for applied synthetic biology in the yeast Pichia pastoris. Prielhofer R, Barrero JJ, Steuer S, Gassler T, Zahrl R, Baumann K, Sauer M, Mattanovich D, Gasser B, Marx H. BMC Syst Biol. 2017 Dec 8;11(1):123. doi: 10.1186/s12918-017-0492-3. PubMed 29221460.
Backbone
  Vector backbone: BB3
  Backbone size (bp): 2672
  Vector type: Bacterial Expression, Yeast Expression
Growth in bacteria
  Bacterial resistance: Nourseothricin (clonNat), 50 μg/mL
  Growth temperature: 37°C
  Growth strain: DH10B
  Copy number: High Copy
Gene/Insert
  Gene/Insert name: None
Terms and licenses: Academic/Nonprofit Terms; Industry Terms: Not Available to Industry
How to cite: BB3aN_14* was a gift from Brigitte Gasser & Diethard Mattanovich & Michael Sauer (Addgene plasmid # 98548 ; http://n2t.net/addgene:98548 ; RRID:Addgene_98548)
